>Addgene plasmid #107330 | pBluescript_VEGFA-TS3_SaCas9_sgRNA2 | depositor full sequence | sequence record 202515 | pBluescript_VEGFA-TS3_SaCas9_sgRNA2 sequence 3297 bps
GTGGCACTTTTCGGGGAAATGTGCGCGGAACCCCTATTTGTTTATTTTTCTAAATACATTCAAATATGTA
TCCGCTCATGAGACAATAACCCTGATAAATGCTTCAATAATATTGAAAAAGGAAGAGTATGAGTATTCAA
CATTTCCGTGTCGCCCTTATTCCCTTTTTTGCGGCATTTTGCCTTCCTGTTTTTGCTCACCCAGAAACGC
TGGTGAAAGTAAAAGATGCTGAAGATCAGTTGGGTGCACGAGTGGGTTACATCGAACTGGATCTCAACAG
CGGTAAGATCCTTGAGAGTTTTCGCCCCGAAGAACGTTTTCCAATGATGAGCACTTTTAAAGTTCTGCTA
TGTGGCGCGGTATTATCCCGTATTGACGCCGGGCAAGAGCAACTCGGTCGCCGCATACACTATTCTCAGA
ATGACTTGGTTGAGTACTCACCAGTCACAGAAAAGCATCTTACGGATGGCATGACAGTAAGAGAATTATG
CAGTGCTGCCATAACCATGAGTGATAACACTGCGGCCAACTTACTTCTGACAACGATCGGAGGACCGAAG
GAGCTAACCGCTTTTTTGCACAACATGGGGGATCATGTAACTCGCCTTGATCGTTGGGAACCGGAGCTGA
ATGAAGCCATACCAAACGACGAGCGTGACACCACGATGCCTGTAGCAATGGCAACAACGTTGCGCAAACT
ATTAACTGGCGAACTACTTACTCTAGCTTCCCGGCAACAATTAATAGACTGGATGGAGGCGGATAAAGTT
GCAGGACCACTTCTGCGCTCGGCCCTTCCGGCTGGCTGGTTTATTGCTGATAAATCTGGAGCCGGTGAGC
GTGGGTCTCGCGGTATCATTGCAGCACTGGGGCCAGATGGTAAGCCCTCCCGTATCGTAGTTATCTACAC
GACGGGGAGTCAGGCAACTATGGATGAACGAAATAGACAGATCGCTGAGATAGGTGCCTCACTGATTAAG
CATTGGTAACTGTCAGACCAAGTTTACTCATATATACTTTAGATTGATTTAAAACTTCATTTTTAATTTA
AAAGGATCTAGGTGAAGATCCTTTTTGATAATCTCATGACCAAAATCCCTTAACGTGAGTTTTCGTTCCA
CTGAGCGTCAGACCCCGTAGAAAAGATCAAAGGATCTTCTTGAGATCCTTTTTTTCTGCGCGTAATCTGC
TGCTTGCAAACAAAAAAACCACCGCTACCAGCGGTGGTTTGTTTGCCGGATCAAGAGCTACCAACTCTTT
TTCCGAAGGTAACTGGCTTCAGCAGAGCGCAGATACCAAATACTGTCCTTCTAGTGTAGCCGTAGTTAGG
CCACCACTTCAAGAACTCTGTAGCACCGCCTACATACCTCGCTCTGCTAATCCTGTTACCAGTGGCTGCT
GCCAGTGGCGATAAGTCGTGTCTTACCGGGTTGGACTCAAGACGATAGTTACCGGATAAGGCGCAGCGGT
CGGGCTGAACGGGGGGTTCGTGCACACAGCCCAGCTTGGAGCGAACGACCTACACCGAACTGAGATACCT
ACAGCGTGAGCTATGAGAAAGCGCCACGCTTCCCGAAGGGAGAAAGGCGGACAGGTATCCGGTAAGCGGC
AGGGTCGGAACAGGAGAGCGCACGAGGGAGCTTCCAGGGGGAAACGCCTGGTATCTTTATAGTCCTGTCG
GGTTTCGCCACCTCTGACTTGAGCGTCGATTTTTGTGATGCTCGTCAGGGGGGCGGAGCCTATGGAAAAA
CGCCAGCAACGCGGCCTTTTTACGGTTCCTGGCCTTTTGCTGGCCTTTTGCTCACATGTTCTTTCCTGCG
TTATCCCCTGATTCTGTGGATAACCGTATTACCGCCTTTGAGTGAGCTGATACCGCTCGCCGCAGCCGAA
CGACCGAGCGCAGCGAGTCAGTGAGCGAGGAAGCGGAAGAGCGCCCAATACGCAAACCGCCTCTCCCCGC
GCGTTGGCCGATTCATTAATGCAGCTGGCACGACAGGTTTCCCGACTGGAAAGCGGGCAGTGAGCGCAAC
GCAATTAATGTGAGTTAGCTCACTCATTAGGCACCCCAGGCTTTACACTTTATGCTTCCGGCTCGTATGT
TGTGTGGAATTGTGAGCGGATAACAATTTCACACAGGAAACAGCTATGACCATGATTACGCCAAGCGCGC
AATTAACCCTCACTAAAGGGAACAAAAGCTGGAGCTCCACCGCGGTGGCGGCCGCCCCCTTCACCGAGGG
CCTATTTCCCATGATTCCTTCATATTTGCATATACGATACAAGGCTGTTAGAGAGATAATTGGAATTAAT
TTGACTGTAAACACAAAGATATTAGTACAAAATACGTGACGTAGAAAGTAATAATTTCTTGGGTAGTTTG
CAGTTTTAAAATTATGTTTTAAAATGGACTATCATATGCTTACCGTAACTTGAAAGTATTTCGATTTCTT
GGCTTTATATATCTTGTGGAAAGGACGAAACACCGGGCGTTGGAGCGGGGAGAAGGCCGTTTTAGTACTC
TGGAAACAGAATCTACTAAAACAAGGCAAAATGCCGTGTTTATCTCGTCAACTTGTTGGCGAGATTTTTT
TGAATTCGATATCAAGCTTATCGATACCGTCGACCTCGAGGGGGGGCCCGGTACCCAATTCGCCCTATAG
TGAGTCGTATTACGCGCGCTCACTGGCCGTCGTTTTACAACGTCGTGACTGGGAAAACCCTGGCGTTACC
CAACTTAATCGCCTTGCAGCACATCCCCCTTTCGCCAGCTGGCGTAATAGCGAAGAGGCCCGCACCGATC
GCCCTTCCCAACAGTTGCGCAGCCTGAATGGCGAATGGG
[124 nt withheld, positions 2840-2963]
C
[91 nt withheld, positions 2965-3055]
A
[49 nt withheld, positions 3057-3105]
CCTTTGACGTTGGAGTCCACGTTCTTT
[37 nt withheld, positions 3133-3169]
ACCCTATCTCGGTCTATTCTTTTGATTTATAAGGGATTTTGCCGATTTCGGCCTATTGGTTAAAAAATGA
GCTGATTTAACAAAAATTTAACGCGAATTTTAACAAAATATTAACGCTTACAATTTAG
Features (pLannotate 1.2.2; 15 found; start..end, strand, type, name):
     24..128     +  promoter       AmpR promoter: bla
    129..989     +  CDS            AmpR: β-lactamase; bla; confers resistance to ampicillin, carbenicillin, and related antibiotics
   1160..1748    +  rep_origin     ori: high-copy-number ColE1/pMB1/pBR322/pUC origin of replication
   1931..2023    +  CDS            lacI (fragment): lac repressor; lacI; The lac repressor binds to the lac operator to inhibit transcription in E. coli. This inhibition can be relieved by adding lactose or isopropyl-β-D-thiogalactopyranoside (IPTG).
   2036..2057    +  protein_bind   CAP binding site: CAP binding activates transcription in the presence of cAMP. E. coli catabolite activator protein
   2072..2102    +  promoter       lac promoter: promoter for the E. coli lac operon
   2110..2126    +  protein_bind   lac operator: The lac repressor binds to the lac operator to inhibit transcription in E. coli. This inhibition can be relieved by adding lactose or isopropyl-β-D-thiogalactopyranoside (IPTG). lac repressor encoded by lacI
   2171..2189    +  promoter       T3 promoter: promoter for bacteriophage T3 RNA polymerase
   2202..2225    +  misc_feature   MCS (fragment): pBluescript multiple cloning site
   2236..2476    +  promoter       U6 promoter: RNA polymerase III promoter for human U6 snRNA
   2509..2584    +  misc_RNA       Sa gRNA scaffold: guide RNA scaffold for the Staphylococcus aureus CRISPR/Cas9 system
   2592..2645    +  misc_feature   MCS (fragment): pBluescript multiple cloning site
   2654..2672    -  promoter       T7 promoter: promoter for bacteriophage T7 RNA polymerase
   2680..2835    +  CDS            lacZα (fragment): LacZα fragment of β-galactosidase; lacZ fragment
   2840..3268    +  rep_origin     f1 ori (sequence partly withheld): f1 bacteriophage origin of replication; arrow indicates direction of (+) strand synthesis
