>Addgene plasmid #107330 | pBluescript_VEGFA-TS3_SaCas9_sgRNA2 | addgene full sequence | sequence record 204780 | Addgene NGS Result
TGGCACTTTTCGGGGAAATGTGCGCGGAACCCCTATTTGTTTATTTTTCTAAATACATTCAAATATGTAT
CCGCTCATGAGACAATAACCCTGATAAATGCTTCAATAATATTGAAAAAGGAAGAGTATGAGTATTCAAC
ATTTCCGTGTCGCCCTTATTCCCTTTTTTGCGGCATTTTGCCTTCCTGTTTTTGCTCACCCAGAAACGCT
GGTGAAAGTAAAAGATGCTGAAGATCAGTTGGGTGCACGAGTGGGTTACATCGAACTGGATCTCAACAGC
GGTAAGATCCTTGAGAGTTTTCGCCCCGAAGAACGTTTTCCAATGATGAGCACTTTTAAAGTTCTGCTAT
GTGGCGCGGTATTATCCCGTATTGACGCCGGGCAAGAGCAACTCGGTCGCCGCATACACTATTCTCAGAA
TGACTTGGTTGAGTACTCACCAGTCACAGAAAAGCATCTTACGGATGGCATGACAGTAAGAGAATTATGC
AGTGCTGCCATAACCATGAGTGATAACACTGCGGCCAACTTACTTCTGACAACGATCGGAGGACCGAAGG
AGCTAACCGCTTTTTTGCACAACATGGGGGATCATGTAACTCGCCTTGATCGTTGGGAACCGGAGCTGAA
TGAAGCCATACCAAACGACGAGCGTGACACCACGATGCCTGTAGCAATGGCAACAACGTTGCGCAAACTA
TTAACTGGCGAACTACTTACTCTAGCTTCCCGGCAACAATTAATAGACTGGATGGAGGCGGATAAAGTTG
CAGGACCACTTCTGCGCTCGGCCCTTCCGGCTGGCTGGTTTATTGCTGATAAATCTGGAGCCGGTGAGCG
TGGGTCTCGCGGTATCATTGCAGCACTGGGGCCAGATGGTAAGCCCTCCCGTATCGTAGTTATCTACACG
ACGGGGAGTCAGGCAACTATGGATGAACGAAATAGACAGATCGCTGAGATAGGTGCCTCACTGATTAAGC
ATTGGTAACTGTCAGACCAAGTTTACTCATATATACTTTAGATTGATTTAAAACTTCATTTTTAATTTAA
AAGGATCTAGGTGAAGATCCTTTTTGATAATCTCATGACCAAAATCCCTTAACGTGAGTTTTCGTTCCAC
TGAGCGTCAGACCCCGTAGAAAAGATCAAAGGATCTTCTTGAGATCCTTTTTTTCTGCGCGTAATCTGCT
GCTTGCAAACAAAAAAACCACCGCTACCAGCGGTGGTTTGTTTGCCGGATCAAGAGCTACCAACTCTTTT
TCCGAAGGTAACTGGCTTCAGCAGAGCGCAGATACCAAATACTGTTCTTCTAGTGTAGCCGTAGTTAGGC
CACCACTTCAAGAACTCTGTAGCACCGCCTACATACCTCGCTCTGCTAATCCTGTTACCAGTGGCTGCTG
CCAGTGGCGATAAGTCGTGTCTTACCGGGTTGGACTCAAGACGATAGTTACCGGATAAGGCGCAGCGGTC
GGGCTGAACGGGGGGTTCGTGCACACAGCCCAGCTTGGAGCGAACGACCTACACCGAACTGAGATACCTA
CAGCGTGAGCTATGAGAAAGCGCCACGCTTCCCGAAGGGAGAAAGGCGGACAGGTATCCGGTAAGCGGCA
GGGTCGGAACAGGAGAGCGCACGAGGGAGCTTCCAGGGGGAAACGCCTGGTATCTTTATAGTCCTGTCGG
GTTTCGCCACCTCTGACTTGAGCGTCGATTTTTGTGATGCTCGTCAGGGGGGCGGAGCCTATGGAAAAAC
GCCAGCAACGCGGCCTTTTTACGGTTCCTGGCCTTTTGCTGGCCTTTTGCTCACATGTTCTTTCCTGCGT
TATCCCCTGATTCTGTGGATAACCGTATTACCGCCTTTGAGTGAGCTGATACCGCTCGCCGCAGCCGAAC
GACCGAGCGCAGCGAGTCAGTGAGCGAGGAAGCGGAAGAGCGCCCAATACGCAAACCGCCTCTCCCCGCG
CGTTGGCCGATTCATTAATGCAGCTGGCACGACAGGTTTCCCGACTGGAAAGCGGGCAGTGAGCGCAACG
CAATTAATGTGAGTTAGCTCACTCATTAGGCACCCCAGGCTTTACACTTTATGCTTCCGGCTCGTATGTT
GTGTGGAATTGTGAGCGGATAACAATTTCACACAGGAAACAGCTATGACCATGATTACGCCAAGCGCGCA
ATTAACCCTCACTAAAGGGAACAAAAGCTGGAGCTCCACCGCGGTGGCGGCCGCCCCCTTCACCGAGGGC
CTATTTCCCATGATTCCTTCATATTTGCATATACGATACAAGGCTGTTAGAGAGATAATTGGAATTAATT
TGACTGTAAACACAAAGATATTAGTACAAAATACGTGACGTAGAAAGTAATAATTTCTTGGGTAGTTTGC
AGTTTTAAAATTATGTTTTAAAATGGACTATCATATGCTTACCGTAACTTGAAAGTATTTCGATTTCTTG
GCTTTATATATCTTGTGGAAAGGACGAAACACCGGGCGTTGGAGCGGGGAGAAGGCCGTTTTAGTACTCT
GGAAACAGAATCTACTAAAACAAGGCAAAATGCCGTGTTTATCTCGTCAACTTGTTGGCGAGATTTTTTT
GAATTCGATATCAAGCTTATCGATACCGTCGACCTCGAGGGGGGGCCCGGTACCCAATTCGCCCTATAGT
GAGTCGTATTACGCGCGCTCACTGGCCGTCGTTTTACAACGTCGTGACTGGGAAAACCCTGGCGTTACCC
AACTTAATCGCCTTGCAGCACATCCCCCTTTCGCCAGCTGGCGTAATAGCGAAGAGGCCCGCACCGATCG
CCCTTCCCAACAGTTGCGCAGCCTGAATGGCGAATGGG
[124 nt withheld, positions 2839-2962]
C
[91 nt withheld, positions 2964-3054]
A
[49 nt withheld, positions 3056-3104]
CCTTTGACGTTGGAGTCCACGTTCTTT
[37 nt withheld, positions 3132-3168]
ACCCTATCTCGGTCTATTCTTTTGATTTATAAGGGATTTTGCCGATTTCGGCCTATTGGTTAAAAAATGA
GCTGATTTAACAAAAATTTAACGCGAATTTTAACAAAATATTAACGCTTACAATTTAGG
Features (pLannotate 1.2.2; 15 found; start..end, strand, type, name):
     23..127     +  promoter       AmpR promoter: bla
    128..988     +  CDS            AmpR: β-lactamase; bla; confers resistance to ampicillin, carbenicillin, and related antibiotics
   1159..1747    +  rep_origin     ori: high-copy-number ColE1/pMB1/pBR322/pUC origin of replication
   1930..2022    +  CDS            lacI (fragment): lac repressor; lacI; The lac repressor binds to the lac operator to inhibit transcription in E. coli. This inhibition can be relieved by adding lactose or isopropyl-β-D-thiogalactopyranoside (IPTG).
   2035..2056    +  protein_bind   CAP binding site: CAP binding activates transcription in the presence of cAMP. E. coli catabolite activator protein
   2071..2101    +  promoter       lac promoter: promoter for the E. coli lac operon
   2109..2125    +  protein_bind   lac operator: The lac repressor binds to the lac operator to inhibit transcription in E. coli. This inhibition can be relieved by adding lactose or isopropyl-β-D-thiogalactopyranoside (IPTG). lac repressor encoded by lacI
   2170..2188    +  promoter       T3 promoter: promoter for bacteriophage T3 RNA polymerase
   2201..2224    +  misc_feature   MCS (fragment): pBluescript multiple cloning site
   2235..2475    +  promoter       U6 promoter: RNA polymerase III promoter for human U6 snRNA
   2508..2583    +  misc_RNA       Sa gRNA scaffold: guide RNA scaffold for the Staphylococcus aureus CRISPR/Cas9 system
   2591..2644    +  misc_feature   MCS (fragment): pBluescript multiple cloning site
   2653..2671    -  promoter       T7 promoter: promoter for bacteriophage T7 RNA polymerase
   2679..2834    +  CDS            lacZα (fragment): LacZα fragment of β-galactosidase; lacZ fragment
   2839..3267    +  rep_origin     f1 ori (sequence partly withheld): f1 bacteriophage origin of replication; arrow indicates direction of (+) strand synthesis
