[The description below was written by a language model from this plasmid's Addgene catalogue record and pLannotate feature annotations shown in this document.]
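Description:
pBluescript_VEGFA-TS3_SaCas9_sgRNA2 is a small (3,297 bp) CRISPR guide RNA expression plasmid built on the pBluescript cloning backbone. It is maintained in E. coli as a high-copy plasmid through its ColE1/pUC-type origin and selected with ampicillin via the β-lactamase gene under its native bla promoter. The backbone also retains the f1 phage origin, which permits single-stranded DNA production, along with the usual pBluescript remnants: the lac promoter/operator region, a lacZα fragment interrupted by the insert, and T3 and T7 phage promoters that flank the cloning region and serve as sequencing primer sites.

The payload sits within the split multiple cloning site and consists of a human U6 RNA polymerase III promoter followed by a short spacer region and the Staphylococcus aureus Cas9 guide RNA scaffold. The spacer targets VEGFA target site 3 and was inserted between two BfuAI sites that were destroyed during cloning, consistent with the short unannotated gap between the U6 promoter and the scaffold in the feature tables. U6 drives transcription of the complete single guide RNA in mammalian cells. The plasmid encodes no nuclease and carries no mammalian selection marker or reporter, so it must be co-delivered with a separate source of SaCas9 or an SaCas9-containing fusion. According to the record, it was generated in work on orthogonal Cas9-Cas9 chimeras for genome editing, where it would direct the SaCas9 component to the VEGFA locus. The depositor and sequencing-derived feature tables agree, differing only by a one-base offset in numbering.
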