Addgene plasmid #107330: pBluescript_VEGFA-TS3_SaCas9_sgRNA2
Purpose: U6 driven SaCas9 sgRNA expression for VEGFA site 3
Depositing lab: Scot Wolfe. Depositing organization: University of Massachusetts, Worcester. Publication: Orthogonal Cas9-Cas9 chimeras provide a versatile platform for genome editing. Bolukbasi MF, Liu P, Luk K, Kwok SF, Gupta A, Amrani N, Sontheimer EJ, Zhu LJ, Wolfe SA. Nat Commun. 2018 Nov 19;9(1):4856. doi: 10.1038/s41467-018-07310-x. PubMed 30451839.
Backbone
  Vector backbone: pBluescript
  Total vector size (bp): 3297
  Vector type: CRISPR
Growth in bacteria
  Bacterial resistance: Ampicillin, 100 μg/mL
  Growth temperature: 37°C
  Growth strain: DH5alpha
  Copy number: High Copy
Gene/Insert
  Gene/Insert name: VEGFA-TS3 sgRNA
  gRNA/shRNA sequence: GGGCGTTGGAGCGGGGAGAAGGCC
  Promoter: U6
  Cloning method: Restriction Enzyme; 5′ cloning site BfuAI (destroyed during cloning); 3′ cloning site BfuAI (destroyed during cloning)
  Sequencing primers: 5′ T3; 3′ T7
Terms and licenses: Academic/Nonprofit Terms; Industry Terms: Not Available to Industry
How to cite: pBluescript_VEGFA-TS3_SaCas9_sgRNA2 was a gift from Scot Wolfe (Addgene plasmid # 107330 ; http://n2t.net/addgene:107330 ; RRID:Addgene_107330)
